>Addgene plasmid #204141 | pGP-CMV-jGCaMP8f F366H | addgene full sequence | sequence record 416766 | Addgene NGS Result
TTGAGATCCTTTTTTTCTGCGCGTAATCTGCTGCTTGCAAACAAAAAAACCACCGCTACCAGCGGTGGTT
TGTTTGCCGGATCAAGAGCTACCAACTCTTTTTCCGAAGGTAACTGGCTTCAGCAGAGCGCAGATACCAA
ATACTGTTCTTCTAGTGTAGCCGTAGTTAGGCCACCACTTCAAGAACTCTGTAGCACCGCCTACATACCT
CGCTCTGCTAATCCTGTTACCAGTGGCTGCTGCCAGTGGCGATAAGTCGTGTCTTACCGGGTTGGACTCA
AGACGATAGTTACCGGATAAGGCGCAGCGGTCGGGCTGAACGGGGGGTTCGTGCACACAGCCCAGCTTGG
AGCGAACGACCTACACCGAACTGAGATACCTACAGCGTGAGCTATGAGAAAGCGCCACGCTTCCCGAAGG
GAGAAAGGCGGACAGGTATCCGGTAAGCGGCAGGGTCGGAACAGGAGAGCGCACGAGGGAGCTTCCAGGG
GGAAACGCCTGGTATCTTTATAGTCCTGTCGGGTTTCGCCACCTCTGACTTGAGCGTCGATTTTTGTGAT
GCTCGTCAGGGGGGCGGAGCCTATGGAAAAACGCCAGCAACGCGGCCTTTTTACGGTTCCTGGCCTTTTG
CTGGCCTTTTGCTCACATGTTCTTTCCTGCGTTATCCCCTGATTCTGTGGATAACCGTATTACCGCCATG
CATTAGTTATTAATAGTAATCAATTACGGGGTCATTAGTTCATAGCCCATATATGGAGTTCCGCGTTACA
TAACTTACGGTAAATGGCCCGCCTGGCTGACCGCCCAACGACCCCCGCCCATTGACGTCAATAATGACGT
ATGTTCCCATAGTAACGCCAATAGGGACTTTCCATTGACGTCAATGGGTGGAGTATTTACGGTAAACTGC
CCACTTGGCAGTACATCAAGTGTATCATATGCCAAGTACGCCCCCTATTGACGTCAATGACGGTAAATGG
CCCGCCTGGCATTATGCCCAGTACATGACCTTATGGGACTTTCCTACTTGGCAGTACATCTACGTATTAG
TCATCGCTATTACCATGGTGATGCGGTTTTGGCAGTACATCAATGGGCGTGGATAGCGGTTTGACTCACG
GGGATTTCCAAGTCTCCACCCCATTGACGTCAATGGGAGTTTGTTTTGGCACCAAAATCAACGGGACTTT
CCAAAATGTCGTAACAACTCCGCCCCATTGACGCAAATGGGCGGTAGGCGTGTACGGTGGGAGGTCTATA
TAAGCAGAGCTGGTTTAGTGAACCGTCAGATCCGCTAGCGCTACCGGACTCAGATCTCGCCACCATGCAT
CATCACCATCATCACACGCGTCGCAAGAAGACCTTCAAGGAGGTGGCCACCGCCGTGAAGATCATCGCCC
GCCTGATGGGCCTGAAGATCAACGTCTATATCAAGGCCGACAAGCAGAAGAACGGCATCAAGGCGAACTT
CCACATCCGCCACAACATCGAGGACGGCGGCGTGCAGCTCGCCTACCACTACCAGCAGAACACCCCCATC
GGCGACGGCCCCGTGCTGCTGCCCGACAACCACTACCTGAGCGTGGAGTCCAAACTTTCGAAAGACCCCA
ACGAGAAGCGCGATCACATGGTCCTGCTGGAGTTCGTGACCGCCGCCGGGATCACTCTCGGCATGGACGA
GCTGTACAAGGGCGGTACCGGAGGGAGCATGGTGAGCAAGGGCGAGGAGCTGTTCACCGGGGTGGTGCCC
ATCCTGGTCGAGCTGGACGGCGACGTAAACGGCCACAAGTTCAGCGTGTCCGGCGAGGGTGAGGGCGATG
CCACCTACGGCAAGCTGACCCTGAAGTTCATCTGCACCACCGGCAAGCTGCCCGTGCCCTGGCCCACCCT
CGTGACCACCCTGACCTACGGCGTGCAGTGCTTCAGCCGCTACCCCGACCACATGAAGCAGCACGACTTC
TTCAAGTCCGCCATGCCCGAAGGCTACATCCAGGAGCGCACCATCTTCTTCAAGGACGACGGCAACTACA
AGACCCGCGCCGAGGTGAAGTTCGAGGGCGACACCCTGGTGAACCGCATCGAGCTGAAGGGCATCGACTT
CAAGGAGGACGGCAACATCCTGGGGCACAAGCTGGAGTACAACCTGCCGGACCAACTGACTGAAGAGCAG
ATCGCAGAATTTAAAGAGGCTTTCTCCCTATTTGACAAGGACGGGGATGGGACAATAACAACCAAGGAGC
TGGGGACGGTGATGCGGTCTCTCGGACTGAACCCCACAGAAGCAGAGCTGCAGGACATGATCAATGAAGT
AGATGCCGACGGTGACGGCACAATCGACTTCCCTGAGTTCCTGACAATGATGGCAAGAAAAATGAAATAC
AGGGACACGGAAGAAGAAATTAGAGAAGCGTTCGGTGTGCATGATAAGGATGGCAATGGCTACATCAGTG
CAGCAGAGCTTCGCCACGTGATGACAAACCTTGGAGAGAAGTTAACAGATGAAGAGGTTGATGAAATGAT
CAGGGAAGCAGACATCGATGGGGATGGTCAGGTAAACTACGAAGAGTTTGTACAAATGATGACAGCGAAG
TAAGCGGCCGCGACTCTAGATCATAATCAGCCATACCACATTTGTAGAGGTTTTACTTGCTTTAAAAAAC
CTCCCACACCTCCCCCTGAACCTGAAACATAAAATGAATGCAATTGTTGTTGTTAACTTGTTTATTGCAG
CTTATAATGGTTACAAATAAAGCAATAGCATCACAAATTTCACAAATAAAGCATTTTTTTCACTGCATTC
TAGTTGTGGTTTGTCCAAACTCATCAATGTATCTTAAGGCGTAAATTGTAAGCGTTAATATTTTGTTAAA
ATTCGCGTTAAATTTTTGTTAAATCAGCTCATTTTTTAACCAATAGGCCGAAATCGGCAAAATCCCTTAT
AAATCAAAAGAATAGACCGAGATAGGGT
[37 nt withheld, positions 2969-3005]
AAAGAACGTGGACTCCAACGTCAAAGG
[49 nt withheld, positions 3033-3081]
T
[91 nt withheld, positions 3083-3173]
G
[124 nt withheld, positions 3175-3298]
CAGGTGGCACTTTTCGGGGAAATGTGCGCGGAACCCCTATTTGTTTATTTTTCTAAATACATTCAAATAT
GTATCCGCTCATGAGACAATAACCCTGATAAATGCTTCAATAATATTGAAAAAGGAAGAGTCCTGAGGCG
GAAAGAACCAGCTGTGGAATGTGTGTCAGTTAGGGTGTGGAAAGTCCCCAGGCTCCCCAGCAGGCAGAAG
TATGCAAAGCATGCATCTCAATTAGTCAGCAACCAGGTGTGGAAAGTCCCCAGGCTCCCCAGCAGGCAGA
AGTATGCAAAGCATGCATCTCAATTAGTCAGCAACCATAGTCCCGCCCCTAACTCCGCCCATCCCGCCCC
TAACTCCGCCCAGTTCCGCCCATTCTCCGCCCCATGGCTGACTAATTTTTTTTATTTATGCAGAGGCCGA
GGCCGCCTCGGCCTCTGAGCTATTCCAGAAGTAGTGAGGAGGCTTTTTTGGAGGCCTAGGCTTTTGCAAA
GATCGATCAAGAGACAGGATGAGGATCGTTTCGCATGATTGAACAAGATGGATTGCACGCAGGTTCTCCG
GCCGCTTGGGTGGAGAGGCTATTCGGCTATGACTGGGCACAACAGACAATCGGCTGCTCTGATGCCGCCG
TGTTCCGGCTGTCAGCGCAGGGGCGCCCGGTTCTTTTTGTCAAGACCGACCTGTCCGGTGCCCTGAATGA
ACTGCAAGACGAGGCAGCGCGGCTATCGTGGCTGGCCACGACGGGCGTTCCTTGCGCAGCTGTGCTCGAC
GTTGTCACTGAAGCGGGAAGGGACTGGCTGCTATTGGGCGAAGTGCCGGGGCAGGATCTCCTGTCATCTC
ACCTTGCTCCTGCCGAGAAAGTATCCATCATGGCTGATGCAATGCGGCGGCTGCATACGCTTGATCCGGC
TACCTGCCCATTCGACCACCAAGCGAAACATCGCATCGAGCGAGCACGTACTCGGATGGAAGCCGGTCTT
GTCGATCAGGATGATCTGGACGAAGAGCATCAGGGGCTCGCGCCAGCCGAACTGTTCGCCAGGCTCAAGG
CGAGCATGCCCGACGGCGAGGATCTCGTCGTGACCCATGGCGATGCCTGCTTGCCGAATATCATGGTGGA
AAATGGCCGCTTTTCTGGATTCATCGACTGTGGCCGGCTGGGTGTGGCGGACCGCTATCAGGACATAGCG
TTGGCTACCCGTGATATTGCTGAAGAGCTTGGCGGCGAATGGGCTGACCGCTTCCTCGTGCTTTACGGTA
TCGCCGCTCCCGATTCGCAGCGCATCGCCTTCTATCGCCTTCTTGACGAGTTCTTCTGAGCGGGACTCTG
GGGTTCGAAATGACCGACCAAGCGACGCCCAACCTGCCATCACGAGATTTCGATTCCACCGCCGCCTTCT
ATGAAAGGTTGGGCTTCGGAATCGTTTTCCGGGACGCCGGCTGGATGATCCTCCAGCGCGGGGATCTCAT
GCTGGAGTTCTTCGCCCACCCTAGGGGGAGGCTAACTGAAACACGGAAGGAGACAATACCGGAAGGAACC
CGCGCTATGACGGCAATAAAAAGACAGAATAAAACGCACGGTGTTGGGTCGTTTGTTCATAAACGCGGGG
TTCGGTCCCAGGGCTGGCACTCTGTCGATACCCCACCGAGACCCCATTGGGGCCAATACGCCCGCGTTTC
TTCCTTTTCCCCACCCCACCCCCCAAGTTCGGGTGAAGGCCCAGGGCTCGCAGCCAACGTCGGGGCGGCA
GGCCCTGCCATAGCCTCAGGTTACTCATATATACTTTAGATTGATTTAAAACTTCATTTTTAATTTAAAA
GGATCTAGGTGAAGATCCTTTTTGATAATCTCATGACCAAAATCCCTTAACGTGAGTTTTCGTTCCACTG
AGCGTCAGACCCCGTAGAAAAGATCAAAGGATCTTC
Features (pLannotate 1.2.2; 14 found; start..end, strand, type, name):
      1..589     +  rep_origin     ori: high-copy-number ColE1/pMB1/pBR322/pUC origin of replication
    764..1067    +  enhancer       CMV enhancer: human cytomegalovirus immediate early enhancer
   1068..1271    +  promoter       CMV promoter: human cytomegalovirus (CMV) immediate early promoter
   1294..1319    +  misc_feature   MCS (fragment): multiple cloning site
   1421..2591    +  CDS            GCaMP6s (fragment): improved fluorescent protein-based calcium sensor (Chen et al., 2013)
   2609..2692    +  CDS            large T antigen (fragment): large T antigen from SV40 (simian virus 40)
   2715..2836    +  polyA_signal   SV40 poly(A) signal: SV40 polyadenylation signal
   2870..3298    -  rep_origin     f1 ori (sequence partly withheld): f1 bacteriophage origin of replication; arrow indicates direction of (+) strand synthesis
   3325..3429    +  promoter       AmpR promoter: bla
   3431..3788    +  promoter       SV40 promoter: SV40 enhancer and early promoter
   3823..4617    +  CDS            NeoR/KanR: aminoglycoside phosphotransferase from Tn5; aph(3')-II (or nptII); confers resistance to neomycin, kanamycin, and G418 (Geneticin®)
   4638..4790    +  CDS            ble (fragment): BLE_KLEPN - Experimental evidence at protein level: Swiss-Prot protein existence level 1. Binding protein with a strong affinity to the bleomycin family of antibiotics. Binds to CL990; an antimitotic-antibiotic compound. From Klebsiella pneumoniae.
   4849..4896    +  polyA_signal   HSV TK poly(A) signal: herpes simplex virus thymidine kinase polyadenylation signal (Cole and Stacy, 1985)
   4987..5003    -  polyA_signal   bGH poly(A) signal (fragment): bovine growth hormone polyadenylation signal
