[The description below was written by a language model from this plasmid's Addgene catalogue record and pLannotate feature annotations shown in this document.]
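Description:
pGP-CMV-jGCaMP8f F366H is a 5.2 kb mammalian expression plasmid encoding a variant of the genetically encoded calcium indicator jGCaMP8f. The catalogue lists pcDNA3.1 as the backbone. The annotated layout is a high-copy ColE1/pUC-type origin, an f1 origin and a single NeoR/KanR gene preceded by both a bacterial (bla-type) promoter and the SV40 enhancer/early promoter and followed by an HSV TK polyadenylation signal. This dual-promoter arrangement lets the same aminoglycoside phosphotransferase gene confer kanamycin resistance in E. coli and G418 resistance in mammalian cells, consistent with the recorded selection markers. Short annotated fragments of ble, SV40 large T antigen and the bGH poly(A) signal appear to be partial matches or backbone remnants rather than functional elements.

The payload is a roughly 1.27 kb open reading frame driven by the human CMV immediate-early enhancer and promoter and terminated by an SV40 poly(A) signal. The annotation tool labels the coding region as a GCaMP6s fragment, which reflects homology within the GCaMP family. The record identifies it as jGCaMP8f, a synthetic sensor assembled from jellyfish GFP-derived, rat and chicken sequences, carrying an N-terminal His tag. Sensors of this family couple a circularly permuted GFP to calmodulin and a calmodulin-binding peptide so that calcium binding increases fluorescence. Phenylalanine 366 has been changed to histidine by site-directed mutagenesis of the parental pGP-CMV-jGCaMP8f plasmid. This was done as part of work developing jGCaMP8f variants with altered kinetics and fluorescence response range. The construct is intended for transfection and fluorescence calcium imaging in mammalian cells.
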