Addgene plasmid #204141: pGP-CMV-jGCaMP8f F366H
Purpose: Fluorescent reporter for calcium imaging in mammalian cells - jGCaMP8f with F366H mutation
Depositing lab: Katalin Torok. Depositing organization: City, University of London. Publication: Development and characterization of novel jGCaMP8f calcium sensor variants with improved kinetics and fluorescence response range. Tran O, Hughes HJ, Carter T, Torok K. Front Cell Neurosci. 2023 May 18;17:1155406. doi: 10.3389/fncel.2023.1155406. eCollection 2023. PubMed 37275778.
Backbone
  Vector backbone: pcDNA3.1
  Backbone manufacturer: ThermoFisher Invitrogen
  Total vector size (bp): 5224
  Vector type: Mammalian Expression
  Selectable markers: Neomycin (select with G418)
Growth in bacteria
  Bacterial resistance: Kanamycin, 50 μg/mL
  Growth temperature: 37°C
  Growth strain: DH5alpha
  Copy number: Unknown
Gene/Insert
  Gene/Insert name: jGCaMP8f F366H
  Species: R. norvegicus (rat), G. gallus (chicken), Synthetic; A. victoria (jellyfish)
  Insert size (bp): 1269
  Mutation: Phenylalanine 366 changed to histidine
  Promoter: CMV
  Tag / fusion protein: N-terminal His tag (N terminal on insert)
  Cloning method: Gibson Cloning
  Sequencing primers: 5′ CMV-F; 3′ SV40 pA-R
Resource information
  A portion of this plasmid was derived from a plasmid made by: Addgene plasmid 162373 (deposited by GENIE Project)
Terms and licenses: Academic/Nonprofit Terms; Industry Terms: Not Available to Industry
Depositor comments: pGP-CMV-jGCaMP8f was a gift from GENIE Project (Addgene plasmid # 162373 ; http://n2t.net/addgene:162373 ; RRID:Addgene_162373) We introduced the F366H mutation by site-directed mutagenesis
How to cite: pGP-CMV-jGCaMP8f F366H was a gift from Katalin Torok (Addgene plasmid # 204141 ; http://n2t.net/addgene:204141 ; RRID:Addgene_204141)
